>Addgene plasmid #129059 | pSpdCas9-huTET1CD-T2A-mCherry(PX458)-SgmouseTSDR-7 | depositor full sequence | sequence record 247405 | pSpdCas9-huTET1CD-T2A-mCherry(PX458)-SgmouseTSDR-7 sequence 11407 bps
GAGGGCCTATTTCCCATGATTCCTTCATATTTGCATATACGATACAAGGCTGTTAGAGAGATAATTGGAA
TTAATTTGACTGTAAACACAAAGATATTAGTACAAAATACGTGACGTAGAAAGTAATAATTTCTTGGGTA
GTTTGCAGTTTTAAAATTATGTTTTAAAATGGACTATCATATGCTTACCGTAACTTGAAAGTATTTCGAT
TTCTTGGCTTTATATATCTTGTGGAAAGGACGAAACACCGCTTCTCGGAACGAAACCTGTGTTTTAGAGC
TAGAAATAGCAAGTTAAAATAAGGCTAGTCCGTTATCAACTTGAAAAAGTGGCACCGAGTCGGTGCTTTT
TTGTTTTAGAGCTAGAAATAGCAAGTTAAAATAAGGCTAGTCCGTTTTTAGCGCGTGCGCCAATTCTGCA
GACAAATGGCTCTAGAGGTACCCGTTACATAACTTACGGTAAATGGCCCGCCTGGCTGACCGCCCAACGA
CCCCCGCCCATTGACGTCAATAGTAACGCCAATAGGGACTTTCCATTGACGTCAATGGGTGGAGTATTTA
CGGTAAACTGCCCACTTGGCAGTACATCAAGTGTATCATATGCCAAGTACGCCCCCTATTGACGTCAATG
ACGGTAAATGGCCCGCCTGGCATTGTGCCCAGTACATGACCTTATGGGACTTTCCTACTTGGCAGTACAT
CTACGTATTAGTCATCGCTATTACCATGGTCGAGGTGAGCCCCACGTTCTGCTTCACTCTCCCCATCTCC
CCCCCCTCCCCACCCCCAATTTTGTATTTATTTATTTTTTAATTATTTTGTGCAGCGATGGGGGCGGGGG
GGGGGGGGGGGCGCGCGCCAGGCGGGGCGGGGCGGGGCGAGGGGCGGGGCGGGGCGAGGCGGAGAGGTGC
GGCGGCAGCCAATCAGAGCGGCGCGCTCCGAAAGTTTCCTTTTATGGCGAGGCGGCGGCGGCGGCGGCCC
TATAAAAAGCGAAGCGCGCGGCGGGCGGGAGTCGCTGCGACGCTGCCTTCGCCCCGTGCCCCGCTCCGCC
GCCGCCTCGCGCCGCCCGCCCCGGCTCTGACTGACCGCGTTACTCCCACAGGTGAGCGGGCGGGACGGCC
CTTCTCCTCCGGGCTGTAATTAGCTGAGCAAGAGGTAAGGGTTTAAGGGATGGTTGGTTGGTGGGGTATT
AATGTTTAATTACCTGGAGCACCTGCCTGAAATCACTTTTTTTCAGGTTGGACCGGTGCCACCATGTACC
CATACGATGTTCCAGATTACGCTTCGCCGAAGAAAAAGCGCAAGGTCGAAGCGTCCGACAAGAAGTACAG
CATCGGCCTGGCCATCGGCACCAACTCTGTGGGCTGGGCCGTGATCACCGACGAGTACAAGGTGCCCAGC
AAGAAATTCAAGGTGCTGGGCAACACCGACCGGCACAGCATCAAGAAGAACCTGATCGGAGCCCTGCTGT
TCGACAGCGGCGAAACAGCCGAGGCCACCCGGCTGAAGAGAACCGCCAGAAGAAGATACACCAGACGGAA
GAACCGGATCTGCTATCTGCAAGAGATCTTCAGCAACGAGATGGCCAAGGTGGACGACAGCTTCTTCCAC
AGACTGGAAGAGTCCTTCCTGGTGGAAGAGGATAAGAAGCACGAGCGGCACCCCATCTTCGGCAACATCG
TGGACGAGGTGGCCTACCACGAGAAGTACCCCACCATCTACCACCTGAGAAAGAAACTGGTGGACAGCAC
CGACAAGGCCGACCTGCGGCTGATCTATCTGGCCCTGGCCCACATGATCAAGTTCCGGGGCCACTTCCTG
ATCGAGGGCGACCTGAACCCCGACAACAGCGACGTGGACAAGCTGTTCATCCAGCTGGTGCAGACCTACA
ACCAGCTGTTCGAGGAAAACCCCATCAACGCCAGCGGCGTGGACGCCAAGGCCATCCTGTCTGCCAGACT
GAGCAAGAGCAGACGGCTGGAAAATCTGATCGCCCAGCTGCCCGGCGAGAAGAAGAATGGCCTGTTCGGC
AACCTGATTGCCCTGAGCCTGGGCCTGACCCCCAACTTCAAGAGCAACTTCGACCTGGCCGAGGATGCCA
AACTGCAGCTGAGCAAGGACACCTACGACGACGACCTGGACAACCTGCTGGCCCAGATCGGCGACCAGTA
CGCCGACCTGTTTCTGGCCGCCAAGAACCTGTCCGACGCCATCCTGCTGAGCGACATCCTGAGAGTGAAC
ACCGAGATCACCAAGGCCCCCCTGAGCGCCTCTATGATCAAGAGATACGACGAGCACCACCAGGACCTGA
CCCTGCTGAAAGCTCTCGTGCGGCAGCAGCTGCCTGAGAAGTACAAAGAGATTTTCTTCGACCAGAGCAA
GAACGGCTACGCCGGCTACATTGACGGCGGAGCCAGCCAGGAAGAGTTCTACAAGTTCATCAAGCCCATC
CTGGAAAAGATGGACGGCACCGAGGAACTGCTCGTGAAGCTGAACAGAGAGGACCTGCTGCGGAAGCAGC
GGACCTTCGACAACGGCAGCATCCCCCACCAGATCCACCTGGGAGAGCTGCACGCCATTCTGCGGCGGCA
GGAAGATTTTTACCCATTCCTGAAGGACAACCGGGAAAAGATCGAGAAGATCCTGACCTTCCGCATCCCC
TACTACGTGGGCCCTCTGGCCAGGGGAAACAGCAGATTCGCCTGGATGACCAGAAAGAGCGAGGAAACCA
TCACCCCCTGGAACTTCGAGGAAGTGGTGGACAAGGGCGCTTCCGCCCAGAGCTTCATCGAGCGGATGAC
CAACTTCGATAAGAACCTGCCCAACGAGAAGGTGCTGCCCAAGCACAGCCTGCTGTACGAGTACTTCACC
GTGTATAACGAGCTGACCAAAGTGAAATACGTGACCGAGGGAATGAGAAAGCCCGCCTTCCTGAGCGGCG
AGCAGAAAAAGGCCATCGTGGACCTGCTGTTCAAGACCAACCGGAAAGTGACCGTGAAGCAGCTGAAAGA
GGACTACTTCAAGAAAATCGAGTGCTTCGACTCCGTGGAAATCTCCGGCGTGGAAGATCGGTTCAACGCC
TCCCTGGGCACATACCACGATCTGCTGAAAATTATCAAGGACAAGGACTTCCTGGACAATGAGGAAAACG
AGGACATTCTGGAAGATATCGTGCTGACCCTGACACTGTTTGAGGACAGAGAGATGATCGAGGAACGGCT
GAAAACCTATGCCCACCTGTTCGACGACAAAGTGATGAAGCAGCTGAAGCGGCGGAGATACACCGGCTGG
GGCAGGCTGAGCCGGAAGCTGATCAACGGCATCCGGGACAAGCAGTCCGGCAAGACAATCCTGGATTTCC
TGAAGTCCGACGGCTTCGCCAACAGAAACTTCATGCAGCTGATCCACGACGACAGCCTGACCTTTAAAGA
GGACATCCAGAAAGCCCAGGTGTCCGGCCAGGGCGATAGCCTGCACGAGCACATTGCCAATCTGGCCGGC
AGCCCCGCCATTAAGAAGGGCATCCTGCAGACAGTGAAGGTGGTGGACGAGCTCGTGAAAGTGATGGGCC
GGCACAAGCCCGAGAACATCGTGATCGAAATGGCCAGAGAGAACCAGACCACCCAGAAGGGACAGAAGAA
CAGCCGCGAGAGAATGAAGCGGATCGAAGAGGGCATCAAAGAGCTGGGCAGCCAGATCCTGAAAGAACAC
CCCGTGGAAAACACCCAGCTGCAGAACGAGAAGCTGTACCTGTACTACCTGCAGAATGGGCGGGATATGT
ACGTGGACCAGGAACTGGACATCAACCGGCTGTCCGACTACGATGTGGACGCCATCGTGCCTCAGAGCTT
TCTGAAGGACGACTCCATCGACAACAAGGTGCTGACCAGAAGCGACAAGAACCGGGGCAAGAGCGACAAC
GTGCCCTCCGAAGAGGTCGTGAAGAAGATGAAGAACTACTGGCGGCAGCTGCTGAACGCCAAGCTGATTA
CCCAGAGAAAGTTCGACAATCTGACCAAGGCCGAGAGAGGCGGCCTGAGCGAACTGGATAAGGCCGGCTT
CATCAAGAGACAGCTGGTGGAAACCCGGCAGATCACAAAGCACGTGGCACAGATCCTGGACTCCCGGATG
AACACTAAGTACGACGAGAATGACAAGCTGATCCGGGAAGTGAAAGTGATCACCCTGAAGTCCAAGCTGG
TGTCCGATTTCCGGAAGGATTTCCAGTTTTACAAAGTGCGCGAGATCAACAACTACCACCACGCCCACGA
CGCCTACCTGAACGCCGTCGTGGGAACCGCCCTGATCAAAAAGTACCCTAAGCTGGAAAGCGAGTTCGTG
TACGGCGACTACAAGGTGTACGACGTGCGGAAGATGATCGCCAAGAGCGAGCAGGAAATCGGCAAGGCTA
CCGCCAAGTACTTCTTCTACAGCAACATCATGAACTTTTTCAAGACCGAGATTACCCTGGCCAACGGCGA
GATCCGGAAGCGGCCTCTGATCGAGACAAACGGCGAAACCGGGGAGATCGTGTGGGATAAGGGCCGGGAT
TTTGCCACCGTGCGGAAAGTGCTGAGCATGCCCCAAGTGAATATCGTGAAAAAGACCGAGGTGCAGACAG
GCGGCTTCAGCAAAGAGTCTATCCTGCCCAAGAGGAACAGCGATAAGCTGATCGCCAGAAAGAAGGACTG
GGACCCTAAGAAGTACGGCGGCTTCGACAGCCCCACCGTGGCCTATTCTGTGCTGGTGGTGGCCAAAGTG
GAAAAGGGCAAGTCCAAGAAACTGAAGAGTGTGAAAGAGCTGCTGGGGATCACCATCATGGAAAGAAGCA
GCTTCGAGAAGAATCCCATCGACTTTCTGGAAGCCAAGGGCTACAAAGAAGTGAAAAAGGACCTGATCAT
CAAGCTGCCTAAGTACTCCCTGTTCGAGCTGGAAAACGGCCGGAAGAGAATGCTGGCCTCTGCCGGCGAA
CTGCAGAAGGGAAACGAACTGGCCCTGCCCTCCAAATATGTGAACTTCCTGTACCTGGCCAGCCACTATG
AGAAGCTGAAGGGCTCCCCCGAGGATAATGAGCAGAAACAGCTGTTTGTGGAACAGCACAAGCACTACCT
GGACGAGATCATCGAGCAGATCAGCGAGTTCTCCAAGAGAGTGATCCTGGCCGACGCTAATCTGGACAAA
GTGCTGTCCGCCTACAACAAGCACCGGGATAAGCCCATCAGAGAGCAGGCCGAGAATATCATCCACCTGT
TTACCCTGACCAATCTGGGAGCCCCTGCCGCCTTCAAGTACTTTGACACCACCATCGACCGGAAGAGGTA
CACCAGCACCAAAGAGGTGCTGGACGCCACCCTGATCCACCAGAGCATCACCGGCCTGTACGAGACACGG
ATCGACCTGTCTCAGCTGGGAGGCGACAAAAGGCCGGCGGCCACGAAAAAGGCCGGCCAGGGAGGAGGAT
CCCTGCCCACCTGCAGCTGTCTTGATCGAGTTATACAAAAAGACAAAGGCCCATATTATACACACCTTGG
GGCAGGACCAAGTGTTGCTGCTGTCAGGGAAATCATGGAGAATAGGTATGGTCAAAAAGGAAACGCAATA
AGGATAGAAATAGTAGTGTACACCGGTAAAGAAGGGAAAAGCTCTCATGGGTGTCCAATTGCTAAGTGGG
TTTTAAGAAGAAGCAGTGATGAAGAAAAAGTTCTTTGTTTGGTCCGGCAGCGTACAGGCCACCACTGTCC
AACTGCTGTGATGGTGGTGCTCATCATGGTGTGGGATGGCATCCCTCTTCCAATGGCCGACCGGCTATAC
ACAGAGCTCACAGAGAATCTAAAGTCATACAATGGGCACCCTACCGACAGAAGATGCACCCTCAATGAAA
ATCGTACCTGTACATGTCAAGGAATTGATCCAGAGACTTGTGGAGCTTCATTCTCTTTTGGCTGTTCATG
GAGTATGTACTTTAATGGCTGTAAGTTTGGTAGAAGCCCAAGCCCCAGAAGATTTAGAATTGATCCAAGC
TCTCCCTTACATGAAAAAAACCTTGAAGATAACTTACAGAGTTTGGCTACACGATTAGCTCCAATTTATA
AGCAGTATGCTCCAGTAGCTTACCAAAATCAGGTGGAATATGAAAATGTTGCCCGAGAATGTCGGCTTGG
CAGCAAGGAAGGTCGACCCTTCTCTGGGGTCACTGCTTGCCTGGACTTCTGTGCTCATCCCCACAGGGAC
ATTCACAACATGAATAATGGAAGCACTGTGGTTTGTACCTTAACTCGAGAAGATAACCGCTCTTTGGGTG
TTATTCCTCAAGATGAGCAGCTCCATGTGCTACCTCTTTATAAGCTTTCAGACACAGATGAGTTTGGCTC
CAAGGAAGGAATGGAAGCCAAGATCAAATCTGGGGCCATCGAGGTCCTGGCACCCCGCCGCAAAAAAAGA
ACGTGTTTCACTCAGCCTGTTCCCCGTTCTGGAAAGAAGAGGGCTGCGATGATGACAGAGGTTCTTGCAC
ATAAGATAAGGGCAGTGGAAAAGAAACCTATTCCCCGAATCAAGCGGAAGAATAACTCAACAACAACAAA
CAACAGTAAGCCTTCGTCACTGCCAACCTTAGGGAGTAACACTGAGACCGTGCAACCTGAAGTAAAAAGT
GAAACCGAACCCCATTTTATCTTAAAAAGTTCAGACAACACTAAAACTTATTCGCTGATGCCATCCGCTC
CTCACCCAGTGAAAGAGGCATCTCCAGGCTTCTCCTGGTCCCCGAAGACTGCTTCAGCCACACCAGCTCC
ACTGAAGAATGACGCAACAGCCTCATGCGGGTTTTCAGAAAGAAGCAGCACTCCCCACTGTACGATGCCT
TCGGGAAGACTCAGTGGTGCCAATGCTGCAGCTGCTGATGGCCCTGGCATTTCACAGCTTGGCGAAGTGG
CTCCTCTCCCCACCCTGTCTGCTCCTGTGATGGAGCCCCTCATTAATTCTGAGCCTTCCACTGGTGTGAC
TGAGCCGCTAACGCCTCATCAGCCAAACCACCAGCCCTCCTTCCTCACCTCTCCTCAAGACCTTGCCTCT
TCTCCAATGGAAGAAGATGAGCAGCATTCTGAAGCAGATGAGCCTCCATCAGACGAACCCCTATCTGATG
ACCCCCTGTCACCTGCTGAGGAGAAATTGCCCCACATTGATGAGTATTGGTCAGACAGTGAGCACATCTT
TTTGGATGCAAATATTGGTGGGGTGGCCATCGCACCTGCTCACGGCTCGGTTTTGATTGAGTGTGCCCGG
CGAGAGCTGCACGCTACCACTCCTGTTGAGCACCCCAACCGTAATCATCCAACCCGCCTCTCCCTTGTCT
TTTACCAGCACAAAAACCTAAATAAGCCCCAACATGGTTTTGAACTAAACAAGATTAAGTTTGAGGCTAA
AGAAGCTAAGAATAAGAAAATGAAGGCCTCAGAGCAAAAAGACCAGGCAGCTAATGAAGGTCCAGAACAG
TCCTCTGAAGTAAATGAATTGAACCAAATTCCTTCTCATAAAGCATTAACATTAACCCATGACAATGTTG
TCACCGTGTCCCCTTATGCTCTCACACACGTTGCGGGGCCCTATAACCATTGGGTCATGGCCGGCCAGGC
AAAAAAGAAAAAGGAATTCGGCAGTGGAGAGGGCAGAGGAAGTCTGCTAACATGCGGTGACGTCGAGGAG
AATCCTGGCCCAGTGAGCAAGGGCGAGGAGGATAACATGGCCATCATCAAGGAGTTCATGCGCTTCAAGG
TGCACATGGAGGGCTCCGTGAACGGCCACGAGTTCGAGATCGAGGGCGAGGGCGAGGGCCGCCCCTACGA
GGGCACCCAGACCGCCAAGCTGAAGGTGACCAAGGGTGGCCCCCTGCCCTTCGCCTGGGACATCCTGTCC
CCTCAGTTCATGTACGGCTCCAAGGCCTACGTGAAGCACCCCGCCGACATCCCCGACTACTTGAAGCTGT
CCTTCCCCGAGGGCTTCAAGTGGGAGCGCGTGATGAACTTCGAGGACGGCGGCGTGGTGACCGTGACCCA
GGACTCCTCCCTGCAGGACGGCGAGTTCATCTACAAGGTGAAGCTGCGCGGCACCAACTTCCCCTCCGAC
GGCCCCGTAATGCAGAAGAAAACCATGGGCTGGGAGGCCTCCTCCGAGCGGATGTACCCCGAGGACGGCG
CCCTGAAGGGCGAGATCAAGCAGAGGCTGAAGCTGAAGGACGGCGGCCACTACGACGCTGAGGTCAAGAC
CACCTACAAGGCCAAGAAGCCCGTGCAGCTGCCCGGCGCCTACAACGTCAACATCAAGTTGGACATCACC
TCCCACAACGAGGACTACACCATCGTGGAACAGTACGAACGCGCCGAGGGCCGCCACTCCACCGGCGGCA
TGGACGAGCTGTACAAGTAAGAATTCTAACTAGAGCTCGCTGATCAGCCTCGACTGTGCCTTCTAGTTGC
CAGCCATCTGTTGTTTGCCCCTCCCCCGTGCCTTCCTTGACCCTGGAAGGTGCCACTCCCACTGTCCTTT
CCTAATAAAATGAGGAAATTGCATCGCATTGTCTGAGTAGGTGTCATTCTATTCTGGGGGGTGGGGTGGG
GCAGGACAGCAAGGGGGAGGATTGGGAAGAGAATAGCAGGCATGCTGGGGAGCGGCCGCAGGAACCCCTA
GTGATGGAGTTGGCCACTCCCTCTCTGCGCGCTCGCTCGCTCACTGAGGCCGGGCGACCAAAGGTCGCCC
GACGCCCGGGCTTTGCCCGGGCGGCCTCAGTGAGCGAGCGAGCGCGCAGCTGCCTGCAGGGGCGCCTGAT
GCGGTATTTTCTCCTTACGCATCTGTGCGGTATTTCACACCGCATA
[142 nt withheld, positions 8867-9008]
C
[141 nt withheld, positions 9010-9150]
CCTTTGACGTTGGAGTCCACGTTCTTT
[37 nt withheld, positions 9178-9214]
ACCCTATCTCGGGCTATTCTTTTGATTTATAAGGGATTTTGCCGATTTCGGCCTATTGGTTAAAAAATGA
GCTGATTTAACAAAAATTTAACGCGAATTTTAACAAAATATTAACGTTTACAATTTTATGGTGCACTCTC
AGTACAATCTGCTCTGATGCCGCATAGTTAAGCCAGCCCCGACACCCGCCAACACCCGCTGACGCGCCCT
GACGGGCTTGTCTGCTCCCGGCATCCGCTTACAGACAAGCTGTGACCGTCTCCGGGAGCTGCATGTGTCA
GAGGTTTTCACCGTCATCACCGAAACGCGCGAGACGAAAGGGCCTCGTGATACGCCTATTTTTATAGGTT
AATGTCATGATAATAATGGTTTCTTAGACGTCAGGTGGCACTTTTCGGGGAAATGTGCGCGGAACCCCTA
TTTGTTTATTTTTCTAAATACATTCAAATATGTATCCGCTCATGAGACAATAACCCTGATAAATGCTTCA
ATAATATTGAAAAAGGAAGAGTATGAGTATTCAACATTTCCGTGTCGCCCTTATTCCCTTTTTTGCGGCA
TTTTGCCTTCCTGTTTTTGCTCACCCAGAAACGCTGGTGAAAGTAAAAGATGCTGAAGATCAGTTGGGTG
CACGAGTGGGTTACATCGAACTGGATCTCAACAGCGGTAAGATCCTTGAGAGTTTTCGCCCCGAAGAACG
TTTTCCAATGATGAGCACTTTTAAAGTTCTGCTATGTGGCGCGGTATTATCCCGTATTGACGCCGGGCAA
GAGCAACTCGGTCGCCGCATACACTATTCTCAGAATGACTTGGTTGAGTACTCACCAGTCACAGAAAAGC
ATCTTACGGATGGCATGACAGTAAGAGAATTATGCAGTGCTGCCATAACCATGAGTGATAACACTGCGGC
CAACTTACTTCTGACAACGATCGGAGGACCGAAGGAGCTAACCGCTTTTTTGCACAACATGGGGGATCAT
GTAACTCGCCTTGATCGTTGGGAACCGGAGCTGAATGAAGCCATACCAAACGACGAGCGTGACACCACGA
TGCCTGTAGCAATGGCAACAACGTTGCGCAAACTATTAACTGGCGAACTACTTACTCTAGCTTCCCGGCA
ACAATTAATAGACTGGATGGAGGCGGATAAAGTTGCAGGACCACTTCTGCGCTCGGCCCTTCCGGCTGGC
TGGTTTATTGCTGATAAATCTGGAGCCGGTGAGCGTGGAAGCCGCGGTATCATTGCAGCACTGGGGCCAG
ATGGTAAGCCCTCCCGTATCGTAGTTATCTACACGACGGGGAGTCAGGCAACTATGGATGAACGAAATAG
ACAGATCGCTGAGATAGGTGCCTCACTGATTAAGCATTGGTAACTGTCAGACCAAGTTTACTCATATATA
CTTTAGATTGATTTAAAACTTCATTTTTAATTTAAAAGGATCTAGGTGAAGATCCTTTTTGATAATCTCA
TGACCAAAATCCCTTAACGTGAGTTTTCGTTCCACTGAGCGTCAGACCCCGTAGAAAAGATCAAAGGATC
TTCTTGAGATCCTTTTTTTCTGCGCGTAATCTGCTGCTTGCAAACAAAAAAACCACCGCTACCAGCGGTG
GTTTGTTTGCCGGATCAAGAGCTACCAACTCTTTTTCCGAAGGTAACTGGCTTCAGCAGAGCGCAGATAC
CAAATACTGTCCTTCTAGTGTAGCCGTAGTTAGGCCACCACTTCAAGAACTCTGTAGCACCGCCTACATA
CCTCGCTCTGCTAATCCTGTTACCAGTGGCTGCTGCCAGTGGCGATAAGTCGTGTCTTACCGGGTTGGAC
TCAAGACGATAGTTACCGGATAAGGCGCAGCGGTCGGGCTGAACGGGGGGTTCGTGCACACAGCCCAGCT
TGGAGCGAACGACCTACACCGAACTGAGATACCTACAGCGTGAGCTATGAGAAAGCGCCACGCTTCCCGA
AGGGAGAAAGGCGGACAGGTATCCGGTAAGCGGCAGGGTCGGAACAGGAGAGCGCACGAGGGAGCTTCCA
GGGGGAAACGCCTGGTATCTTTATAGTCCTGTCGGGTTTCGCCACCTCTGACTTGAGCGTCGATTTTTGT
GATGCTCGTCAGGGGGGCGGAGCCTATGGAAAAACGCCAGCAACGCGGCCTTTTTACGGTTCCTGGCCTT
TTGCTGGCCTTTTGCTCACATGT
Features (pLannotate 1.2.2; 21 found; start..end, strand, type, name):
      1..241     +  promoter       U6 promoter: RNA polymerase III promoter for human U6 snRNA
    271..346     +  misc_RNA       gRNA scaffold: guide RNA scaffold for the Streptococcus pyogenes CRISPR/Cas9 system
    353..396     +  misc_RNA       gRNA scaffold (fragment): guide RNA scaffold for the Streptococcus pyogenes CRISPR/Cas9 system
    443..728     +  enhancer       CMV enhancer: human cytomegalovirus immediate early enhancer; contains an 18-bp deletion relative to the standard CMV enhancer
    730..1007    +  promoter       chicken β-actin promoter: No description available
   1008..1236    +  intron         hybrid intron: hybrid between chicken β-actin (CBA) and minute virus of mice (MMV) introns (Gray et al., 2011)
   1257..1284    +  CDS            3xHA (fragment): three tandem HA epitope tags
   1317..5417    +  CDS            Cas9: Cas9 (Csn1) endonuclease from the Streptococcus pyogenes Type II CRISPR/Cas system generates RNA-guided double strand breaks in DNA
   5418..5451    +  CDS            nucleoplasmin NLS (fragment): bipartite nuclear localization signal from nucleoplasmin
   5463..7616    +  CDS            TET1 (fragment): TET1_HUMAN - Also known as CXXC6, KIAA1676, LCX. Experimental evidence at protein level: Swiss-Prot protein existence level 1. Dioxygenase that catalyzes the conversion of the modified genomic base 5-methylcytosine (5mC) into 5-hydroxymethylcytosine (5hmC) and plays a key role in active DNA demethylation. Also mediates subsequent conversion of 5hmC into 5-formylcytosine (5fC), and conversion of 5fC to 5-carboxylcytosine (5caC). Conversion of 5mC into 5hmC, 5fC and 5caC probably constitutes the first step in cytosine demethylation. Methylation at the C5 position of cytosine bases is an epigenet
   7619..7643    +  CDS            nucleoplasmin NLS (fragment): bipartite nuclear localization signal from nucleoplasmin
   7713..8419    +  CDS            mCherry (fragment): monomeric derivative of DsRed fluorescent protein (Shaner et al., 2004) mammalian codon-optimized
   8454..8565    +  polyA_signal   bGH poly(A) signal: bovine growth hormone polyadenylation signal
   8670..8810    +  repeat_region  AAV2 ITR: inverted terminal repeat of adeno-associated virus serotype 2 inverted
   8815..8866    -  misc_feature   bom (fragment): basis of mobility region from pBR322
   8885..9265    +  rep_origin     M13 ori (sequence partly withheld): M13 bacteriophage origin of replication; arrow indicates direction of (+) strand synthesis
   9341..9390    -  misc_feature   bom (fragment): basis of mobility region from pBR322
   9492..9527    -  CDS            rop (fragment): Rop protein, which maintains plasmids at low copy number; rop
   9622..9726    +  promoter       AmpR promoter: bla
   9727..10587   +  CDS            AmpR: β-lactamase; bla; confers resistance to ampicillin, carbenicillin, and related antibiotics
  10758..11346   +  rep_origin     ori: high-copy-number ColE1/pMB1/pBR322/pUC origin of replication
