>Addgene plasmid #129059 | pSpdCas9-huTET1CD-T2A-mCherry(PX458)-SgmouseTSDR-7 | addgene full sequence | sequence record 256249 | Addgene NGS Result
GAGGGCCTATTTCCCATGATTCCTTCATATTTGCATATACGATACAAGGCTGTTAGAGAGATAATTGGAA
TTAATTTGACTGTAAACACAAAGATATTAGTACAAAATACGTGACGTAGAAAGTAATAATTTCTTGGGTA
GTTTGCAGTTTTAAAATTATGTTTTAAAATGGACTATCATATGCTTACCGTAACTTGAAAGTATTTCGAT
TTCTTGGCTTTATATATCTTGTGGAAAGGACGAAACACCGCTTCTCGGAACGAAACCTGTGTTTTAGAGC
TAGAAATAGCAAGTTAAAATAAGGCTAGTCCGTTATCAACTTGAAAAAGTGGCACCGAGTCGGTGCTTTT
TTGTTTTAGAGCTAGAAATAGCAAGTTAAAATAAGGCTAGTCCGTTTTTAGCGCGTGCGCCAATTCTGCA
GACAAATGGCTCTAGAGGTACCCGTTACATAACTTACGGTAAATGGCCCGCCTGGCTGACCGCCCAACGA
CCCCCGCCCATTGACGTCAATAGTAACGCCAATAGGGACTTTCCATTGACGTCAATGGGTGGAGTATTTA
CGGTAAACTGCCCACTTGGCAGTACATCAAGTGTATCATATGCCAAGTACGCCCCCTATTGACGTCAATG
ACGGTAAATGGCCCGCCTGGCATTGTGCCCAGTACATGACCTTATGGGACTTTCCTACTTGGCAGTACAT
CTACGTATTAGTCATCGCTATTACCATGGTCGAGGTGAGCCCCACGTTCTGCTTCACTCTCCCCATCTCC
CCCCCCTCCCCACCCCCAATTTTGTATTTATTTATTTTTTAATTATTTTGTGCAGCGATGGGGGCGGGGG
GGGGGGGGGGGCGCGCGCCGGGGGGGGGGGGGGGGGGGGGGGGGSGGGGSGGGGSGRGGCGGAGAGGTGC
GGCGGCAGCCAATCAGAGCGGCGCGCTCCGAAAGTTTCCTTTTATGGCGAGGCGGCGGCGGCGGCGGCCC
TATAAAAAGCGAAGCGCGCGGCGGGCGGGAGTCGCTGCGCGCTGCCTTCGCCCCGTGCCCCGCTCCGCCG
CCGCCTCGCGCCGCCCGCCCCGGCTCTGACTGACCGCGTTACTCCCACAGGTGAGCGGGCGGGACGGCCC
TTCTCCTCCGGGCTGTAATTAGCTGAGCAAGAGGTAAGGGTTTAAGGGATGGTTGGTTGGTGGGGTATTA
ATGTTTAATTACCTGGAGCACCTGCCTGAAATCACTTTTTTTCAGGTTGGACCGGTGCCACCATGTACCC
ATACGATGTTCCAGATTACGCTTCGCCGAAGAAAAAGCGCAAGGTCGAAGCGTCCGACAAGAAGTACAGC
ATCGGCCTGGCCATCGGCACCAACTCTGTGGGCTGGGCCGTGATCACCGACGAGTACAAGGTGCCCAGCA
AGAAATTCAAGGTGCTGGGCAACACCGACCGGCACAGCATCAAGAAGAACCTGATCGGAGCCCTGCTGTT
CGACAGCGGCGAAACAGCCGAGGCCACCCGGCTGAAGAGAACCGCCAGAAGAAGATACACCAGACGGAAG
AACCGGATCTGCTATCTGCAAGAGATCTTCAGCAACGAGATGGCCAAGGTGGACGACAGCTTCTTCCACA
GACTGGAAGAGTCCTTCCTGGTGGAAGAGGATAAGAAGCACGAGCGGCACCCCATCTTCGGCAACATCGT
GGACGAGGTGGCCTACCACGAGAAGTACCCCACCATCTACCACCTGAGAAAGAAACTGGTGGACAGCACC
GACAAGGCCGACCTGCGGCTGATCTATCTGGCCCTGGCCCACATGATCAAGTTCCGGGGCCACTTCCTGA
TCGAGGGCGACCTGAACCCCGACAACAGCGACGTGGACAAGCTGTTCATCCAGCTGGTGCAGACCTACAA
CCAGCTGTTCGAGGAAAACCCCATCAACGCCAGCGGCGTGGACGCCAAGGCCATCCTGTCTGCCAGACTG
AGCAAGAGCAGACGGCTGGAAAATCTGATCGCCCAGCTGCCCGGCGAGAAGAAGAATGGCCTGTTCGGCA
ACCTGATTGCCCTGAGCCTGGGCCTGACCCCCAACTTCAAGAGCAACTTCGACCTGGCCGAGGATGCCAA
ACTGCAGCTGAGCAAGGACACCTACGACGACGACCTGGACAACCTGCTGGCCCAGATCGGCGACCAGTAC
GCCGACCTGTTTCTGGCCGCCAAGAACCTGTCCGACGCCATCCTGCTGAGCGACATCCTGAGAGTGAACA
CCGAGATCACCAAGGCCCCCCTGAGCGCCTCTATGATCAAGAGATACGACGAGCACCACCAGGACCTGAC
CCTGCTGAAAGCTCTCGTGCGGCAGCAGCTGCCTGAGAAGTACAAAGAGATTTTCTTCGACCAGAGCAAG
AACGGCTACGCCGGCTACATTGACGGCGGAGCCAGCCAGGAAGAGTTCTACAAGTTCATCAAGCCCATCC
TGGAAAAGATGGACGGCACCGAGGAACTGCTCGTGAAGCTGAACAGAGAGGACCTGCTGCGGAAGCAGCG
GACCTTCGACAACGGCAGCATCCCCCACCAGATCCACCTGGGAGAGCTGCACGCCATTCTGCGGCGGCAG
GAAGATTTTTACCCATTCCTGAAGGACAACCGGGAAAAGATCGAGAAGATCCTGACCTTCCGCATCCCCT
ACTACGTGGGCCCTCTGGCCAGGGGAAACAGCAGATTCGCCTGGATGACCAGAAAGAGCGAGGAAACCAT
CACCCCCTGGAACTTCGAGGAAGTGGTGGACAAGGGCGCTTCCGCCCAGAGCTTCATCGAGCGGATGACC
AACTTCGATAAGAACCTGCCCAACGAGAAGGTGCTGCCCAAGCACAGCCTGCTGTACGAGTACTTCACCG
TGTATAACGAGCTGACCAAAGTGAAATACGTGACCGAGGGAATGAGAAAGCCCGCCTTCCTGAGCGGCGA
GCAGAAAAAGGCCATCGTGGACCTGCTGTTCAAGACCAACCGGAAAGTGACCGTGAAGCAGCTGAAAGAG
GACTACTTCAAGAAAATCGAGTGCTTCGACTCCGTGGAAATCTCCGGCGTGGAAGATCGGTTCAACGCCT
CCCTGGGCACATACCACGATCTGCTGAAAATTATCAAGGACAAGGACTTCCTGGACAATGAGGAAAACGA
GGACATTCTGGAAGATATCGTGCTGACCCTGACACTGTTTGAGGACAGAGAGATGATCGAGGAACGGCTG
AAAACCTATGCCCACCTGTTCGACGACAAAGTGATGAAGCAGCTGAAGCGGCGGAGATACACCGGCTGGG
GCAGGCTGAGCCGGAAGCTGATCAACGGCATCCGGGACAAGCAGTCCGGCAAGACAATCCTGGATTTCCT
GAAGTCCGACGGCTTCGCCAACAGAAACTTCATGCAGCTGATCCACGACGACAGCCTGACCTTTAAAGAG
GACATCCAGAAAGCCCAGGTGTCCGGCCAGGGCGATAGCCTGCACGAGCACATTGCCAATCTGGCCGGCA
GCCCCGCCATTAAGAAGGGCATCCTGCAGACAGTGAAGGTGGTGGACGAGCTCGTGAAAGTGATGGGCCG
GCACAAGCCCGAGAACATCGTGATCGAAATGGCCAGAGAGAACCAGACCACCCAGAAGGGACAGAAGAAC
AGCCGCGAGAGAATGAAGCGGATCGAAGAGGGCATCAAAGAGCTGGGCAGCCAGATCCTGAAAGAACACC
CCGTGGAAAACACCCAGCTGCAGAACGAGAAGCTGTACCTGTACTACCTGCAGAATGGGCGGGATATGTA
CGTGGACCAGGAACTGGACATCAACCGGCTGTCCGACTACGATGTGGACGCCATCGTGCCTCAGAGCTTT
CTGAAGGACGACTCCATCGACAACAAGGTGCTGACCAGAAGCGACAAGAACCGGGGCAAGAGCGACAACG
TGCCCTCCGAAGAGGTCGTGAAGAAGATGAAGAACTACTGGCGGCAGCTGCTGAACGCCAAGCTGATTAC
CCAGAGAAAGTTCGACAATCTGACCAAGGCCGAGAGAGGCGGCCTGAGCGAACTGGATAAGGCCGGCTTC
ATCAAGAGACAGCTGGTGGAAACCCGGCAGATCACAAAGCACGTGGCACAGATCCTGGACTCCCGGATGA
ACACTAAGTACGACGAGAATGACAAGCTGATCCGGGAAGTGAAAGTGATCACCCTGAAGTCCAAGCTGGT
GTCCGATTTCCGGAAGGATTTCCAGTTTTACAAAGTGCGCGAGATCAACAACTACCACCACGCCCACGAC
GCCTACCTGAACGCCGTCGTGGGAACCGCCCTGATCAAAAAGTACCCTAAGCTGGAAAGCGAGTTCGTGT
ACGGCGACTACAAGGTGTACGACGTGCGGAAGATGATCGCCAAGAGCGAGCAGGAAATCGGCAAGGCTAC
CGCCAAGTACTTCTTCTACAGCAACATCATGAACTTTTTCAAGACCGAGATTACCCTGGCCAACGGCGAG
ATCCGGAAGCGGCCTCTGATCGAGACAAACGGCGAAACCGGGGAGATCGTGTGGGATAAGGGCCGGGATT
TTGCCACCGTGCGGAAAGTGCTGAGCATGCCCCAAGTGAATATCGTGAAAAAGACCGAGGTGCAGACAGG
CGGCTTCAGCAAAGAGTCTATCCTGCCCAAGAGGAACAGCGATAAGCTGATCGCCAGAAAGAAGGACTGG
GACCCTAAGAAGTACGGCGGCTTCGACAGCCCCACCGTGGCCTATTCTGTGCTGGTGGTGGCCAAAGTGG
AAAAGGGCAAGTCCAAGAAACTGAAGAGTGTGAAAGAGCTGCTGGGGATCACCATCATGGAAAGAAGCAG
CTTCGAGAAGAATCCCATCGACTTTCTGGAAGCCAAGGGCTACAAAGAAGTGAAAAAGGACCTGATCATC
AAGCTGCCTAAGTACTCCCTGTTCGAGCTGGAAAACGGCCGGAAGAGAATGCTGGCCTCTGCCGGCGAAC
TGCAGAAGGGAAACGAACTGGCCCTGCCCTCCAAATATGTGAACTTCCTGTACCTGGCCAGCCACTATGA
GAAGCTGAAGGGCTCCCCCGAGGATAATGAGCAGAAACAGCTGTTTGTGGAACAGCACAAGCACTACCTG
GACGAGATCATCGAGCAGATCAGCGAGTTCTCCAAGAGAGTGATCCTGGCCGACGCTAATCTGGACAAAG
TGCTGTCCGCCTACAACAAGCACCGGGATAAGCCCATCAGAGAGCAGGCCGAGAATATCATCCACCTGTT
TACCCTGACCAATCTGGGAGCCCCTGCCGCCTTCAAGTACTTTGACACCACCATCGACCGGAAGAGGTAC
ACCAGCACCAAAGAGGTGCTGGACGCCACCCTGATCCACCAGAGCATCACCGGCCTGTACGAGACACGGA
TCGACCTGTCTCAGCTGGGAGGCGACAAAAGGCCGGCGGCCACGAAAAAGGCCGGCCAGGGAGGAGGATC
CCTGCCCACCTGCAGCTGTCTTGATCGAGTTATACAAAAAGACAAAGGCCCATATTATACACACCTTGGG
GCAGGACCAAGTGTTGCTGCTGTCAGGGAAATCATGGAGAATAGGTATGGTCAAAAAGGAAACGCAATAA
GGATAGAAATAGTAGTGTACACCGGTAAAGAAGGGAAAAGCTCTCATGGGTGTCCAATTGCTAAGTGGGT
TTTAAGAAGAAGCAGTGATGAAGAAAAAGTTCTTTGTTTGGTCCGGCAGCGTACAGGCCACCACTGTCCA
ACTGCTGTGATGGTGGTGCTCATCATGGTGTGGGATGGCATCCCTCTTCCAATGGCCGACCGGCTATACA
CAGAGCTCACAGAGAATCTAAAGTCATACAATGGGCACCCTACCGACAGAAGATGCACCCTCAATGAAAA
TCGTACCTGTACATGTCAAGGAATTGATCCAGAGACTTGTGGAGCTTCATTCTCTTTTGGCTGTTCATGG
AGTATGTACTTTAATGGCTGTAAGTTTGGTAGAAGCCCAAGCCCCAGAAGATTTAGAATTGATCCAAGCT
CTCCCTTACATGAAAAAAACCTTGAAGATAACTTACAGAGTTTGGCTACACGATTAGCTCCAATTTATAA
GCAGTATGCTCCAGTAGCTTACCAAAATCAGGTGGAATATGAAAATGTTGCCCGAGAATGTCGGCTTGGC
AGCAAGGAAGGTCGACCCTTCTCTGGGGTCACTGCTTGCCTGGACTTCTGTGCTCATCCCCACAGGGACA
TTCACAACATGAATAATGGAAGCACTGTGGTTTGTACCTTAACTCGAGAAGATAACCGCTCTTTGGGTGT
TATTCCTCAAGATGAGCAGCTCCATGTGCTACCTCTTTATAAGCTTTCAGACACAGATGAGTTTGGCTCC
AAGGAAGGAATGGAAGCCAAGATCAAATCTGGGGCCATCGAGGTCCTGGCACCCCGCCGCAAAAAAAGAA
CGTGTTTCACTCAGCCTGTTCCCCGTTCTGGAAAGAAGAGGGCTGCGATGATGACAGAGGTTCTTGCACA
TAAGATAAGGGCAGTGGAAAAGAAACCTATTCCCCGAATCAAGCGGAAGAATAACTCAACAACAACAAAC
AACAGTAAGCCTTCGTCACTGCCAACCTTAGGGAGTAACACTGAGACCGTGCAACCTGAAGTAAAAAGTG
AAACCGAACCCCATTTTATCTTAAAAAGTTCAGACAACACTAAAACTTATTCGCTGATGCCATCCGCTCC
TCACCCAGTGAAAGAGGCATCTCCAGGCTTCTCCTGGTCCCCGAAGACTGCTTCAGCCACACCAGCTCCA
CTGAAGAATGACGCAACAGCCTCATGCGGGTTTTCAGAAAGAAGCAGCACTCCCCACTGTACGATGCCTT
CGGGAAGACTCAGTGGTGCCAATGCTGCAGCTGCTGATGGCCCTGGCATTTCACAGCTTGGCGAAGTGGC
TCCTCTCCCCACCCTGTCTGCTCCTGTGATGGAGCCCCTCATTAATTCTGAGCCTTCCACTGGTGTGACT
GAGCCGCTAACGCCTCATCAGCCAAACCACCAGCCCTCCTTCCTCACCTCTCCTCAAGACCTTGCCTCTT
CTCCAATGGAAGAAGATGAGCAGCATTCTGAAGCAGATGAGCCTCCATCAGACGAACCCCTATCTGATGA
CCCCCTGTCACCTGCTGAGGAGAAATTGCCCCACATTGATGAGTATTGGTCAGACAGTGAGCACATCTTT
TTGGATGCAAATATTGGTGGGGTGGCCATCGCACCTGCTCACGGCTCGGTTTTGATTGAGTGTGCCCGGC
GAGAGCTGCACGCTACCACTCCTGTTGAGCACCCCAACCGTAATCATCCAACCCGCCTCTCCCTTGTCTT
TTACCAGCACAAAAACCTAAATAAGCCCCAACATGGTTTTGAACTAAACAAGATTAAGTTTGAGGCTAAA
GAAGCTAAGAATAAGAAAATGAAGGCCTCAGAGCAAAAAGACCAGGCAGCTAATGAAGGTCCAGAACAGT
CCTCTGAAGTAAATGAATTGAACCAAATTCCTTCTCATAAAGCATTAACATTAACCCATGACAATGTTGT
CACCGTGTCCCCTTATGCTCTCACACACGTTGCGGGGCCCTATAACCATTGGGTCATGGCCGGCCAGGCA
AAAAAGAAAAAGGAATTCGGCAGTGGAGAGGGCAGAGGAAGTCTGCTAACATGCGGTGACGTCGAGGAGA
ATCCTGGCCCAGTGAGCAAGGGCGAGGAGGATAACATGGCCATCATCAAGGAGTTCATGCGCTTCAAGGT
GCACATGGAGGGCTCCGTGAACGGCCACGAGTTCGAGATCGAGGGCGAGGGCGAGGGCCGCCCCTACGAG
GGCACCCAGACCGCCAAGCTGAAGGTGACCAAGGGTGGCCCCCTGCCCTTCGCCTGGGACATCCTGTCCC
CTCAGTTCATGTACGGCTCCAAGGCCTACGTGAAGCACCCCGCCGACATCCCCGACTACTTGAAGCTGTC
CTTCCCCGAGGGCTTCAAGTGGGAGCGCGTGATGAACTTCGAGGACGGCGGCGTGGTGACCGTGACCCAG
GACTCCTCCCTGCAGGACGGCGAGTTCATCTACAAGGTGAAGCTGCGCGGCACCAACTTCCCCTCCGACG
GCCCCGTAATGCAGAAGAAAACCATGGGCTGGGAGGCCTCCTCCGAGCGGATGTACCCCGAGGACGGCGC
CCTGAAGGGCGAGATCAAGCAGAGGCTGAAGCTGAAGGACGGCGGCCACTACGACGCTGAGGTCAAGACC
ACCTACAAGGCCAAGAAGCCCGTGCAGCTGCCCGGCGCCTACAACGTCAACATCAAGTTGGACATCACCT
CCCACAACGAGGACTACACCATCGTGGAACAGTACGAACGCGCCGAGGGCCGCCACTCCACCGGCGGCAT
GGACGAGCTGTACAAGTAAGAATTCTAACTAGAGCTCGCTGATCAGCCTCGACTGTGCCTTCTAGTTGCC
AGCCATCTGTTGTTTGCCCCTCCCCCGTGCCTTCCTTGACCCTGGAAGGTGCCACTCCCACTGTCCTTTC
CTAATAAAATGAGGAAATTGCATCGCATTGTCTGAGTAGGTGTCATTCTATTCTGGGGGGTGGGGTGGGG
CAGGACAGCAAGGGGGAGGATTGGGAAGAGAATAGCAGGCATGCTGGGGAGCGGCCGCAGGAACCCCTAG
TGATGGAGTTGGCCACTCCCTCTCTGCGCGCTCGCTCGCTCACTGAGGCCGGGCGACCAAAGGTCGCCCG
ACGCCCGGGCTTTGCCCGGGCGGCCTCAGTGAGCGAGCGAGCGCGCAGCTGCCTGCAGGGGCGCCTGATG
CGGTATTTTCTCCTTACGCATCTGTGCGGTATTTCACACCGCATA
[95 nt withheld, positions 8866-8960]
T
[46 nt withheld, positions 8962-9007]
C
[141 nt withheld, positions 9009-9149]
CCTTTGACGTTGGAGTCCACGTTCTTT
[37 nt withheld, positions 9177-9213]
ACTCTATCTCGGGCTATTCTTTTGATTTATAAGGGATTTTGCCGATTTCGGTCTATTGGTTAAAAAATGA
GCTGATTTAACAAAAATTTAACGCGAATTTTAACAAAATATTAACGTTTACAATTTTATGGTGCACTCTC
AGTACAATCTGCTCTGATGCCGCATAGTTAAGCCAGCCCCGACACCCGCCAACACCCGCTGACGCGCCCT
GACGGGCTTGTCTGCTCCCGGCATCCGCTTACAGACAAGCTGTGACCGTCTCCGGGAGCTGCATGTGTCA
GAGGTTTTCACCGTCATCACCGAAACGCGCGAGACGAAAGGGCCTCGTGATACGCCTATTTTTATAGGTT
AATGTCATGATAATAATGGTTTCTTAGACGTCAGGTGGCACTTTTCGGGGAAATGTGCGCGGAACCCCTA
TTTGTTTATTTTTCTAAATACATTCAAATATGTATCCGCTCATGAGACAATAACCCTGATAAATGCTTCA
ATAATATTGAAAAAGGAAGAGTATGAGTATTCAACATTTCCGTGTCGCCCTTATTCCCTTTTTTGCGGCA
TTTTGCCTTCCTGTTTTTGCTCACCCAGAAACGCTGGTGAAAGTAAAAGATGCTGAAGATCAGTTGGGTG
CACGAGTGGGTTACATCGAACTGGATCTCAACAGCGGTAAGATCCTTGAGAGTTTTCGCCCCGAAGAACG
TTTTCCAATGATGAGCACTTTTAAAGTTCTGCTATGTGGCGCGGTATTATCCCGTATTGACGCCGGGCAA
GAGCAACTCGGTCGCCGCATACACTATTCTCAGAATGACTTGGTTGAGTACTCACCAGTCACAGAAAAGC
ATCTTACGGATGGCATGACAGTAAGAGAATTATGCAGTGCTGCCATAACCATGAGTGATAACACTGCGGC
CAACTTACTTCTGACAACGATCGGAGGACCGAAGGAGCTAACCGCTTTTTTGCACAACATGGGGGATCAT
GTAACTCGCCTTGATCGTTGGGAACCGGAGCTGAATGAAGCCATACCAAACGACGAGCGTGACACCACGA
TGCCTGTAGCAATGGCAACAACGTTGCGCAAACTATTAACTGGCGAACTACTTACTCTAGCTTCCCGGCA
ACAATTAATAGACTGGATGGAGGCGGATAAAGTTGCAGGACCACTTCTGCGCTCGGCCCTTCCGGCTGGC
TGGTTTATTGCTGATAAATCTGGAGCCGGTGAGCGTGGAAGCCGCGGTATCATTGCAGCACTGGGGCCAG
ATGGTAAGCCCTCCCGTATCGTAGTTATCTACACGACGGGGAGTCAGGCAACTATGGATGAACGAAATAG
ACAGATCGCTGAGATAGGTGCCTCACTGATTAAGCATTGGTAACTGTCAGACCAAGTTTACTCATATATA
CTTTAGATTGATTTAAAACTTCATTTTTAATTTAAAAGGATCTAGGTGAAGATCCTTTTTGATAATCTCA
TGACCAAAATCCCTTAACGTGAGTTTTCGTTCCACTGAGCGTCAGACCCCGTAGAAAAGATCAAAGGATC
TTCTTGAGATCCTTTTTTTCTGCGCGTAATCTGCTGCTTGCAAACAAAAAAACCACCGCTACCAGCGGTG
GTTTGTTTGCCGGATCAAGAGCTACCAACTCTTTTTCCGAAGGTAACTGGCTTCAGCAGAGCGCAGATAC
CAAATACTGTTCTTCTAGTGTAGCCGTAGTTAGGCCACCACTTCAAGAACTCTGTAGCACCGCCTACATA
CCTCGCTCTGCTAATCCTGTTACCAGTGGCTGCTGCCAGTGGCGATAAGTCGTGTCTTACCGGGTTGGAC
TCAAGACGATAGTTACCGGATAAGGCGCAGCGGTCGGGCTGAACGGGGGGTTCGTGCACACAGCCCAGCT
TGGAGCGAACGACCTACACCGAACTGAGATACCTACAGCGTGAGCTATGAGAAAGCGCCACGCTTCCCGA
AGGGAGAAAGGCGGACAGGTATCCGGTAAGCGGCAGGGTCGGAACAGGAGAGCGCACGAGGGAGCTTCCA
GGGGGAAACGCCTGGTATCTTTATAGTCCTGTCGGGTTTCGCCACCTCTGACTTGAGCGTCGATTTTTGT
GATGCTCGTCAGGGGGGCGGAGCCTATGGAAAAACGCCAGCAACGCGGCCTTTTTACGGTTCCTGGCCTT
TTGCTGGCCTTTTGCTCACATGT
Features (pLannotate 1.2.2; 21 found; start..end, strand, type, name):
      1..241     +  promoter       U6 promoter: RNA polymerase III promoter for human U6 snRNA
    271..346     +  misc_RNA       gRNA scaffold: guide RNA scaffold for the Streptococcus pyogenes CRISPR/Cas9 system
    353..396     +  misc_RNA       gRNA scaffold (fragment): guide RNA scaffold for the Streptococcus pyogenes CRISPR/Cas9 system
    443..728     +  enhancer       CMV enhancer: human cytomegalovirus immediate early enhancer; contains an 18-bp deletion relative to the standard CMV enhancer
    730..1007    +  promoter       chicken β-actin promoter: No description available
   1008..1235    +  intron         hybrid intron: hybrid between chicken β-actin (CBA) and minute virus of mice (MMV) introns (Gray et al., 2011)
   1256..1283    +  CDS            3xHA (fragment): three tandem HA epitope tags
   1316..5416    +  CDS            Cas9: Cas9 (Csn1) endonuclease from the Streptococcus pyogenes Type II CRISPR/Cas system generates RNA-guided double strand breaks in DNA
   5417..5450    +  CDS            nucleoplasmin NLS (fragment): bipartite nuclear localization signal from nucleoplasmin
   5462..7615    +  CDS            TET1 (fragment): TET1_HUMAN - Also known as CXXC6, KIAA1676, LCX. Experimental evidence at protein level: Swiss-Prot protein existence level 1. Dioxygenase that catalyzes the conversion of the modified genomic base 5-methylcytosine (5mC) into 5-hydroxymethylcytosine (5hmC) and plays a key role in active DNA demethylation. Also mediates subsequent conversion of 5hmC into 5-formylcytosine (5fC), and conversion of 5fC to 5-carboxylcytosine (5caC). Conversion of 5mC into 5hmC, 5fC and 5caC probably constitutes the first step in cytosine demethylation. Methylation at the C5 position of cytosine bases is an epigenet
   7618..7642    +  CDS            nucleoplasmin NLS (fragment): bipartite nuclear localization signal from nucleoplasmin
   7712..8418    +  CDS            mCherry (fragment): monomeric derivative of DsRed fluorescent protein (Shaner et al., 2004) mammalian codon-optimized
   8453..8564    +  polyA_signal   bGH poly(A) signal: bovine growth hormone polyadenylation signal
   8669..8809    +  repeat_region  AAV2 ITR: inverted terminal repeat of adeno-associated virus serotype 2 inverted
   8814..8865    -  misc_feature   bom (fragment): basis of mobility region from pBR322
   8884..9339    +  rep_origin     f1 ori (sequence partly withheld): f1 bacteriophage origin of replication; arrow indicates direction of (+) strand synthesis
   9340..9389    -  misc_feature   bom (fragment): basis of mobility region from pBR322
   9491..9526    -  CDS            rop (fragment): Rop protein, which maintains plasmids at low copy number; rop
   9621..9725    +  promoter       AmpR promoter: bla
   9726..10586   +  CDS            AmpR: β-lactamase; bla; confers resistance to ampicillin, carbenicillin, and related antibiotics
  10757..11345   +  rep_origin     ori: high-copy-number ColE1/pMB1/pBR322/pUC origin of replication
