[The description below was written by a language model from this plasmid's Addgene catalogue record and pLannotate feature annotations shown in this document.]
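Description:
pSpdCas9-huTET1CD-T2A-mCherry(PX458)-SgmouseTSDR-7 is a mammalian expression plasmid of about 11.4 kb, built on the PX458 all-in-one CRISPR backbone and repurposed for targeted DNA demethylation rather than genome cutting. It is propagated in E. coli through a high-copy ColE1/pUC-type origin and selected with ampicillin (AmpR under its own bla promoter). A filamentous-phage f1/M13 origin and a single AAV2 ITR remain from the parental backbone; with only one ITR annotated, the record gives no indication that the plasmid is intended for AAV packaging.

Two expression units sit in tandem. A human U6 RNA polymerase III promoter drives an S. pyogenes single guide RNA (spacer plus scaffold), here guide number 7 directed at the mouse TSDR, the Treg-specific demethylated region of the Foxp3 locus. Downstream, the CBh promoter (CMV enhancer, chicken β-actin promoter and hybrid intron) drives one long open reading frame: an N-terminal HA tag and NLS, catalytically dead Cas9 (D10A, H840A), a nucleoplasmin-type NLS, the catalytic domain of human TET1, a further NLS fragment, and T2A-mCherry, terminated by the bGH polyadenylation signal. The dCas9 moiety binds the guide-specified site without cleaving it, positioning the TET1 dioxygenase to oxidise 5-methylcytosine and initiate local demethylation. The T2A peptide releases mCherry as a separate protein, so transfected cells can be identified or sorted by red fluorescence. The catalogue's promoter field mentions EGFP, but the name, tag field and both feature tables indicate mCherry. The depositor and repository-sequenced records differ by a single nucleotide in length and are otherwise annotated equivalently. The construct was used to test whether TSDR demethylation alone induces FOXP3 expression.
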