Addgene plasmid #129059: pSpdCas9-huTET1CD-T2A-mCherry(PX458)-SgmouseTSDR-7
Purpose: targeted DNA demethylation_mouse_TSDR, expression of dCas9-huTET1CD-T2A-mCherry and sgRNA7 targeting mouse TSDR
Depositing lab: Julia K Polansky. Depositing organization: Charite Universitaetsmedizin Berlin. Publication: Targeted De-Methylation of the FOXP3-TSDR Is Sufficient to Induce Physiological FOXP3 Expression but Not a Functional Treg Phenotype. Kressler C, Gasparoni G, Nordstrom K, Hamo D, Salhab A, Dimitropoulos C, Tierling S, Reinke P, Volk HD, Walter J, Hamann A, Polansky JK. Front Immunol. 2021 Jan 7;11:609891. doi: 10.3389/fimmu.2020.609891. eCollection 2020. PubMed 33488615.
Backbone
  Vector backbone: PX458
  Backbone manufacturer: Feng Zhang (Addgene plasmid # 48138)
  Vector type: Mammalian Expression
Growth in bacteria
  Bacterial resistance: Ampicillin, 100 μg/mL
  Growth temperature: 37°C
  Growth strain: DH5alpha
  Copy number: Unknown
Gene/Insert
  Gene/Insert name: dCas9-huTET1CD, SgRNA7 (mouseTSDR) (alt name: dCas9-huTET1CD-T2A-mCherry)
  gRNA/shRNA sequence: CTTCTCGGAACGAAACCTGT
  Species: Synthetic
  Mutation: dCas9 (D10A;H840A)
  Promoter: CbH (for dCas9-huTET1CD-T2A-EGFP) U6 (for sgRNA)
  Tag / fusion protein: HA-Tag, NLS (N terminal on insert); T2A-mCherry (C terminal on backbone)
  Cloning method: Restriction Enzyme; 5′ cloning site Unknown (unknown if destroyed); 3′ cloning site Unknown (unknown if destroyed)
  Sequencing primers: 5′ SgRNA-cloning-site: hU6-F (GAGGGCCTATTTCCCATGATT)
Resource information
  A portion of this plasmid was derived from a plasmid made by: mCherry (BbsI removed) from Nicola Patron (Addgene plasmid # 50316); HA tag-NLS-dCas9 from Rudolf Jaenisch (Addgene plasmid # 48223); huTET1CD from Keith Joung (Addgene plasmid # 49236)
Terms and licenses: Academic/Nonprofit Terms; Industry Terms: Not Available to Industry
How to cite: pSpdCas9-huTET1CD-T2A-mCherry(PX458)-SgmouseTSDR-7 was a gift from Julia K Polansky (Addgene plasmid # 129059 ; http://n2t.net/addgene:129059 ; RRID:Addgene_129059)
